Addgene plasmid #75582: TNK2 gRNA (BRDN0001148153)
Purpose: 3rd generation lentiviral gRNA plasmid targeting human TNK2
Depositing lab: John Doench & David Root. Depositing organization: Broad Institute. Publication: Optimized sgRNA design to maximize activity and minimize off-target effects of CRISPR-Cas9. Doench JG, Fusi N, Sullender M, Hegde M, Vaimberg EW, Donovan KF, Smith I, Tothova Z, Wilen C, Orchard R, Virgin HW, Listgarten J, Root DE. Nat Biotechnol. 2016 Jan 18. doi: 10.1038/nbt.3437. PubMed 26780180.
Backbone
  Vector backbone: lentiGuide-Puro
  Backbone manufacturer: Zhang Lab (Addgene plasmid # 52963)
  Vector type: Mammalian Expression, Lentiviral, CRISPR
  Selectable markers: Puromycin
Growth in bacteria
  Bacterial resistance: Ampicillin, 100 μg/mL
  Growth temperature: 37°C
  Growth strain: DH5alpha
  Copy number: High Copy
Gene/Insert
  Gene/Insert name: TNK2 (alt names: TNK2; NM_001010938.1)
  gRNA/shRNA sequence: TCCCGCAGGGCCACAAACGT
  Species: H. sapiens (human)
  Entrez Gene: TNK2 (a.k.a. ACK, ACK-1, ACK1, p21cdc42Hs)
  Promoter: hU6
  Cloning method: Unknown
  Sequencing primers: 5′ U6-F; 3′ pS2-R
Terms and licenses: Academic/Nonprofit Terms; Industry Terms: Not Available to Industry
Depositor comments: The gRNA was designed to target the following Genbank reference sequence(s): NM_001010938.1,NM_005781.4. Note that this plasmid does NOT contain Cas9. It should be used in conjunction with lentiCas9-Blast (Addgene #52962) or otherwise with cell lines already expressing Cas9. Browse the full kinome gRNA library at http://www.addgene.org/pooled-library/broadgpp-human-kinome/ or visit http://www.broadinstitute.org/rnai/public/ for detailed protocols and information.
How to cite: TNK2 gRNA (BRDN0001148153) was a gift from John Doench & David Root (Addgene plasmid # 75582 ; http://n2t.net/addgene:75582 ; RRID:Addgene_75582)
