[The description below was written by a language model from this plasmid's Addgene catalogue record and pLannotate feature annotations shown in this document.]
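Description:
TNK2 gRNA (BRDN0001148153) is a third-generation lentiviral guide RNA plasmid built on the lentiGuide-Puro backbone. It delivers a single Streptococcus pyogenes Cas9 guide directed against human TNK2, the kinase also known as ACK1. The 8.3 kb plasmid is maintained in E. coli through a high-copy ColE1/pUC-type origin with ampicillin selection via β-lactamase. It also carries an f1 origin and remnants of a lac/T7/T3 cloning region, as well as an SV40 origin and SV40 poly(A) signal outside the viral cassette.

The transfer cassette starts with an RSV promoter fused to a truncated HIV-1 5' LTR, which allows Tat-independent production of genomic RNA in packaging cells. This is followed by the Ψ packaging signal with a partial gag sequence and the Rev response element for Rev-dependent nuclear export. Inside the provirus, a human U6 RNA polymerase III promoter drives the TNK2-specific spacer joined to the gRNA scaffold. A cPPT/CTS element, which aids nuclear import of the viral genome, lies downstream. A separate EF-1α promoter with its intron A expresses puromycin N-acetyltransferase for selection of transduced mammalian cells. A WPRE enhances transcript expression, and the ΔU3 3' LTR makes the integrated vector self-inactivating.

The plasmid does not encode Cas9, so it is meant to be used with a separate Cas9 lentivector or in cells that already express the nuclease, to disrupt TNK2. The guide was designed against two TNK2 reference transcripts and corresponds to a member of a human kinome gRNA library. The record does not state the cloning method.
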