Features (pLannotate 1.2.2; 29 found; start..end, strand, type, name):
     14..80      +  CDS            small t antigen (fragment): SV40 (simian virus 40) small t antigen
    106..317     +  promoter       EF-1α core promoter: core promoter for human elongation factor EF-1α
    318..1256    +  intron         EF-1α intron A: intron upstream of the start codon of human EF-1α
   1278..1877    +  CDS            PuroR (fragment): puromycin N-acetyltransferase; pac from Streptomyces; confers resistance to puromycin
   1893..2481    +  misc_feature   WPRE: woodchuck hepatitis virus posttranscriptional regulatory element
   2532..2551    +  misc_feature   cPPT/CTS (fragment): central polypurine tract and central termination sequence of HIV-1
   2553..2786    +  LTR            3' LTR (ΔU3): self-inactivating 3' long terminal repeat (LTR) from HIV-1
   2864..2985    +  polyA_signal   SV40 poly(A) signal: SV40 polyadenylation signal
   3025..3160    +  rep_origin     SV40 ori: SV40 origin of replication
   3181..3199    -  promoter       T7 promoter: promoter for bacteriophage T7 RNA polymerase
   3207..3362    +  CDS            lacZα (fragment): LacZα fragment of β-galactosidase; lacZ fragment
   3367..3795    +  rep_origin     f1 ori (sequence partly withheld): f1 bacteriophage origin of replication; arrow indicates direction of (+) strand synthesis
   3848..3952    +  promoter       AmpR promoter: bla
   3953..4813    +  CDS            AmpR: β-lactamase; bla; confers resistance to ampicillin, carbenicillin, and related antibiotics
   4984..5572    +  rep_origin     ori: high-copy-number ColE1/pMB1/pBR322/pUC origin of replication
   5755..5847    +  CDS            lacI (fragment): lac repressor; lacI; The lac repressor binds to the lac operator to inhibit transcription in E. coli. This inhibition can be relieved by adding lactose or isopropyl-β-D-thiogalactopyranoside (IPTG).
   5860..5881    +  protein_bind   CAP binding site: CAP binding activates transcription in the presence of cAMP. E. coli catabolite activator protein
   5896..5926    +  promoter       lac promoter: promoter for the E. coli lac operon
   5934..5950    +  protein_bind   lac operator: The lac repressor binds to the lac operator to inhibit transcription in E. coli. This inhibition can be relieved by adding lactose or isopropyl-β-D-thiogalactopyranoside (IPTG). lac repressor encoded by lacI
   5995..6013    +  promoter       T3 promoter: promoter for bacteriophage T3 RNA polymerase
   6041..6267    +  promoter       RSV promoter: Rous sarcoma virus enhancer/promoter
   6268..6448    +  LTR            5' LTR (truncated): truncated 5' long terminal repeat (LTR) from HIV-1
   6495..6620    +  misc_feature   HIV-1 Ψ: packaging signal of human immunodeficiency virus type 1
   6604..6967    +  CDS            HIV-1 gag (fragment): gag protein from human immunodeficiency virus 1; gag
   7113..7346    +  misc_feature   RRE: The Rev response element (RRE) of HIV-1 allows for Rev-dependent mRNA export from the nucleus to the cytoplasm.
   7723..7749    +  CDS            Rev (fragment): human immunodeficiency virus 1 (HIV-1) Rev protein; rev; enhances nuclear export of unspliced and incompletely spliced viral mRNAs
   7753..7993    +  promoter       U6 promoter: RNA polymerase III promoter for human U6 snRNA
   8023..8098    +  misc_RNA       gRNA scaffold: guide RNA scaffold for the Streptococcus pyogenes CRISPR/Cas9 system
   8154..8271    +  misc_feature   cPPT/CTS: central polypurine tract and central termination sequence of HIV-1
>Addgene plasmid #75582 | TNK2 gRNA (BRDN0001148153) | addgene full sequence | sequence record 184160 | Addgene Assembled Sequence
CCCGGGTGCAAAGATGGATAAAGTTTTAAACAGAGAGGAATCTTTGCAGCTAATGGACCTTCTAGGTCTT
GAAAGGAGTGGGAATTGGCTCCGGTGCCCGTCAGTGGGCAGAGCGCACATCGCCCACAGTCCCCGAGAAG
TTGGGGGGAGGGGTCGGCAATTGATCCGGTGCCTAGAGAAGGTGGCGCGGGGTAAACTGGGAAAGTGATG
TCGTGTACTGGCTCCGCCTTTTTCCCGAGGGTGGGGGAGAACCGTATATAAGTGCAGTAGTCGCCGTGAA
CGTTCTTTTTCGCAACGGGTTTGCCGCCAGAACACAGGTAAGTGCCGTGTGTGGTTCCCGCGGGCCTGGC
CTCTTTACGGGTTATGGCCCTTGCGTGCCTTGAATTACTTCCACCTGGCTGCAGTACGTGATTCTTGATC
CCGAGCTTCGGGTTGGAAGTGGGTGGGAGAGTTCGAGGCCTTGCGCTTAAGGAGCCCCTTCGCCTCGTGC
TTGAGTTGAGGCCTGGCCTGGGCGCTGGGGCCGCCGCGTGCGAATCTGGTGGCACCTTCGCGCCTGTCTC
GCTGCTTTCGATAAGTCTCTAGCCATTTAAAATTTTTGATGACCTGCTGCGACGCTTTTTTTCTGGCAAG
ATAGTCTTGTAAATGCGGGCCAAGATCTGCACACTGGTATTTCGGTTTTTGGGGCCGCGGGCGGCGACGG
GGCCCGTGCGTCCCAGCGCACATGTTCGGCGAGGCGGGGCCTGCGAGCGCGGCCACCGAGAATCGGACGG
GGGTAGTCTCAAGCTGGCCGGCCTGCTCTGGTGCCTGGCCTCGCGCCGCCGTGTATCGCCCCGCCCTGGG
CGGCAAGGCTGGCCCGGTCGGCACCAGTTGCGTGAGCGGAAAGATGGCCGCTTCCCGGCCCTGCTGCAGG
GAGCTCAAAATGGAGGACGCGGCGCTCGGGAGAGCGGGCGGGTGAGTCACCCACACAAAGGAAAAGGGCC
TTTCCGTCCTCAGCCGTCGCTTCATGTGACTCCACGGAGTACCGGGCGCCGTCCAGGCACCTCGATTAGT
TCTCGAGCTTTTGGAGTACGTCGTCTTTAGGTTGGGGGGAGGGGTTTTATGCGATGGAGTTTCCCCACAC
TGAGTGGGTGGAGACTGAAGTTAGGCCAGCTTGGCACTTGATGTAATTCTCCTTGGAATTTGCCCTTTTT
GAGTTTGGATCTTGGTTCATTCTCAAGCCTCAGACAGTGGTTCAAAGTTTTTTTCTTCCATTTCAGGTGT
CGTGACGTACGGCCACCATGACCGAGTACAAGCCCACGGTGCGCCTCGCCACCCGCGACGACGTCCCCAG
GGCCGTACGCACCCTCGCCGCCGCGTTCGCCGACTACCCCGCCACGCGCCACACCGTCGATCCGGACCGC
CACATCGAGCGGGTCACCGAGCTGCAAGAACTCTTCCTCACGCGCGTCGGGCTCGACATCGGCAAGGTGT
GGGTCGCGGACGACGGCGCCGCCGTGGCGGTCTGGACCACGCCGGAGAGCGTCGAAGCGGGGGCGGTGTT
CGCCGAGATCGGCCCGCGCATGGCCGAGTTGAGCGGTTCCCGGCTGGCCGCGCAGCAACAGATGGAAGGC
CTCCTGGCGCCGCACCGGCCCAAGGAGCCCGCGTGGTTCCTGGCCACCGTCGGAGTCTCGCCCGACCACC
AGGGCAAGGGTCTGGGCAGCGCCGTCGTGCTCCCCGGAGTGGAGGCGGCCGAGCGCGCCGGGGTGCCCGC
CTTCCTGGAGACCTCCGCGCCCCGCAACCTCCCCTTCTACGAGCGGCTCGGCTTCACCGTCACCGCCGAC
GTCGAGGTGCCCGAAGGACCGCGCACCTGGTGCATGACCCGCAAGCCCGGTGCCTGAACGCGTTAAGTCG
ACAATCAACCTCTGGATTACAAAATTTGTGAAAGATTGACTGGTATTCTTAACTATGTTGCTCCTTTTAC
GCTATGTGGATACGCTGCTTTAATGCCTTTGTATCATGCTATTGCTTCCCGTATGGCTTTCATTTTCTCC
TCCTTGTATAAATCCTGGTTGCTGTCTCTTTATGAGGAGTTGTGGCCCGTTGTCAGGCAACGTGGCGTGG
TGTGCACTGTGTTTGCTGACGCAACCCCCACTGGTTGGGGCATTGCCACCACCTGTCAGCTCCTTTCCGG
GACTTTCGCTTTCCCCCTCCCTATTGCCACGGCGGAACTCATCGCCGCCTGCCTTGCCCGCTGCTGGACA
GGGGCTCGGCTGTTGGGCACTGACAATTCCGTGGTGTTGTCGGGGAAATCATCGTCCTTTCCTTGGCTGC
TCGCCTGTGTTGCCACCTGGATTCTGCGCGGGACGTCCTTCTGCTACGTCCCTTCGGCCCTCAATCCAGC
GGACCTTCCTTCCCGCGGCCTGCTGCCGGCTCTGCGGCCTCTTCCGCGTCTTCGCCTTCGCCCTCAGACG
AGTCGGATCTCCCTTTGGGCCGCCTCCCCGCGTCGACTTTAAGACCAATGACTTACAAGGCAGCTGTAGA
TCTTAGCCACTTTTTAAAAGAAAAGGGGGGACTGGAAGGGCTAATTCACTCCCAACGAAGACAAGATCTG
CTTTTTGCTTGTACTGGGTCTCTCTGGTTAGACCAGATCTGAGCCTGGGAGCTCTCTGGCTAACTAGGGA
ACCCACTGCTTAAGCCTCAATAAAGCTTGCCTTGAGTGCTTCAAGTAGTGTGTGCCCGTCTGTTGTGTGA
CTCTGGTAACTAGAGATCCCTCAGACCCTTTTAGTCAGTGTGGAAAATCTCTAGCAGTACGTATAGTAGT
TCATGTCATCTTATTATTCAGTATTTATAACTTGCAAAGAAATGAATATCAGAGAGTGAGAGGAACTTGT
TTATTGCAGCTTATAATGGTTACAAATAAAGCAATAGCATCACAAATTTCACAAATAAAGCATTTTTTTC
ACTGCATTCTAGTTGTGGTTTGTCCAAACTCATCAATGTATCTTATCATGTCTGGCTCTAGCTATCCCGC
CCCTAACTCCGCCCATCCCGCCCCTAACTCCGCCCAGTTCCGCCCATTCTCCGCCCCATGGCTGACTAAT
TTTTTTTATTTATGCAGAGGCCGAGGCCGCCTCGGCCTCTGAGCTATTCCAGAAGTAGTGAGGAGGCTTT
TTTGGAGGCCTAGGGACGTACCCAATTCGCCCTATAGTGAGTCGTATTACGCGCGCTCACTGGCCGTCGT
TTTACAACGTCGTGACTGGGAAAACCCTGGCGTTACCCAACTTAATCGCCTTGCAGCACATCCCCCTTTC
GCCAGCTGGCGTAATAGCGAAGAGGCCCGCACCGATCGCCCTTCCCAACAGTTGCGCAGCCTGAATGGCG
AATGGG
[124 nt withheld, positions 3367-3490]
C
[91 nt withheld, positions 3492-3582]
A
[49 nt withheld, positions 3584-3632]
CCTTTGACGTTGGAGTCCACGTTCTTT
[37 nt withheld, positions 3660-3696]
ACCCTATCTCGGTCTATTCTTTTGATTTATAAGGGATTTTGCCGATTTCGGCCTATTGGTTAAAAAATGA
GCTGATTTAACAAAAATTTAACGCGAATTTTAACAAAATATTAACGCTTACAATTTAGGTGGCACTTTTC
GGGGAAATGTGCGCGGAACCCCTATTTGTTTATTTTTCTAAATACATTCAAATATGTATCCGCTCATGAG
ACAATAACCCTGATAAATGCTTCAATAATATTGAAAAAGGAAGAGTATGAGTATTCAACATTTCCGTGTC
GCCCTTATTCCCTTTTTTGCGGCATTTTGCCTTCCTGTTTTTGCTCACCCAGAAACGCTGGTGAAAGTAA
AAGATGCTGAAGATCAGTTGGGTGCACGAGTGGGTTACATCGAACTGGATCTCAACAGCGGTAAGATCCT
TGAGAGTTTTCGCCCCGAAGAACGTTTTCCAATGATGAGCACTTTTAAAGTTCTGCTATGTGGCGCGGTA
TTATCCCGTATTGACGCCGGGCAAGAGCAACTCGGTCGCCGCATACACTATTCTCAGAATGACTTGGTTG
AGTACTCACCAGTCACAGAAAAGCATCTTACGGATGGCATGACAGTAAGAGAATTATGCAGTGCTGCCAT
AACCATGAGTGATAACACTGCGGCCAACTTACTTCTGACAACGATCGGAGGACCGAAGGAGCTAACCGCT
TTTTTGCACAACATGGGGGATCATGTAACTCGCCTTGATCGTTGGGAACCGGAGCTGAATGAAGCCATAC
CAAACGACGAGCGTGACACCACGATGCCTGTAGCAATGGCAACAACGTTGCGCAAACTATTAACTGGCGA
ACTACTTACTCTAGCTTCCCGGCAACAATTAATAGACTGGATGGAGGCGGATAAAGTTGCAGGACCACTT
CTGCGCTCGGCCCTTCCGGCTGGCTGGTTTATTGCTGATAAATCTGGAGCCGGTGAGCGTGGGTCTCGCG
GTATCATTGCAGCACTGGGGCCAGATGGTAAGCCCTCCCGTATCGTAGTTATCTACACGACGGGGAGTCA
GGCAACTATGGATGAACGAAATAGACAGATCGCTGAGATAGGTGCCTCACTGATTAAGCATTGGTAACTG
TCAGACCAAGTTTACTCATATATACTTTAGATTGATTTAAAACTTCATTTTTAATTTAAAAGGATCTAGG
TGAAGATCCTTTTTGATAATCTCATGACCAAAATCCCTTAACGTGAGTTTTCGTTCCACTGAGCGTCAGA
CCCCGTAGAAAAGATCAAAGGATCTTCTTGAGATCCTTTTTTTCTGCGCGTAATCTGCTGCTTGCAAACA
AAAAAACCACCGCTACCAGCGGTGGTTTGTTTGCCGGATCAAGAGCTACCAACTCTTTTTCCGAAGGTAA
CTGGCTTCAGCAGAGCGCAGATACCAAATACTGTTCTTCTAGTGTAGCCGTAGTTAGGCCACCACTTCAA
GAACTCTGTAGCACCGCCTACATACCTCGCTCTGCTAATCCTGTTACCAGTGGCTGCTGCCAGTGGCGAT
AAGTCGTGTCTTACCGGGTTGGACTCAAGACGATAGTTACCGGATAAGGCGCAGCGGTCGGGCTGAACGG
GGGGTTCGTGCACACAGCCCAGCTTGGAGCGAACGACCTACACCGAACTGAGATACCTACAGCGTGAGCT
ATGAGAAAGCGCCACGCTTCCCGAAGGGAGAAAGGCGGACAGGTATCCGGTAAGCGGCAGGGTCGGAACA
GGAGAGCGCACGAGGGAGCTTCCAGGGGGAAACGCCTGGTATCTTTATAGTCCTGTCGGGTTTCGCCACC
TCTGACTTGAGCGTCGATTTTTGTGATGCTCGTCAGGGGGGCGGAGCCTATGGAAAAACGCCAGCAACGC
GGCCTTTTTACGGTTCCTGGCCTTTTGCTGGCCTTTTGCTCACATGTTCTTTCCTGCGTTATCCCCTGAT
TCTGTGGATAACCGTATTACCGCCTTTGAGTGAGCTGATACCGCTCGCCGCAGCCGAACGACCGAGCGCA
GCGAGTCAGTGAGCGAGGAAGCGGAAGAGCGCCCAATACGCAAACCGCCTCTCCCCGCGCGTTGGCCGAT
TCATTAATGCAGCTGGCACGACAGGTTTCCCGACTGGAAAGCGGGCAGTGAGCGCAACGCAATTAATGTG
AGTTAGCTCACTCATTAGGCACCCCAGGCTTTACACTTTATGCTTCCGGCTCGTATGTTGTGTGGAATTG
TGAGCGGATAACAATTTCACACAGGAAACAGCTATGACCATGATTACGCCAAGCGCGCAATTAACCCTCA
CTAAAGGGAACAAAAGCTGGAGCTGCAAGCTTAATGTAGTCTTATGCAATACTCTTGTAGTCTTGCAACA
TGGTAACGATGAGTTAGCAACATGCCTTACAAGGAGAGAAAAAGCACCGTGCATGCCGATTGGTGGAAGT
AAGGTGGTACGATCGTGCCTTATTAGGAAGGCAACAGACGGGTCTGACATGGATTGGACGAACCACTGAA
TTGCCGCATTGCAGAGATATTGTATTTAAGTGCCTAGCTCGATACATAAACGGGTCTCTCTGGTTAGACC
AGATCTGAGCCTGGGAGCTCTCTGGCTAACTAGGGAACCCACTGCTTAAGCCTCAATAAAGCTTGCCTTG
AGTGCTTCAAGTAGTGTGTGCCCGTCTGTTGTGTGACTCTGGTAACTAGAGATCCCTCAGACCCTTTTAG
TCAGTGTGGAAAATCTCTAGCAGTGGCGCCCGAACAGGGACTTGAAAGCGAAAGGGAAACCAGAGGAGCT
CTCTCGACGCAGGACTCGGCTTGCTGAAGCGCGCACGGCAAGAGGCGAGGGGCGGCGACTGGTGAGTACG
CCAAAAATTTTGACTAGCGGAGGCTAGAAGGAGAGAGATGGGTGCGAGAGCGTCAGTATTAAGCGGGGGA
GAATTAGATCGCGATGGGAAAAAATTCGGTTAAGGCCAGGGGGAAAGAAAAAATATAAATTAAAACATAT
AGTATGGGCAAGCAGGGAGCTAGAACGATTCGCAGTTAATCCTGGCCTGTTAGAAACATCAGAAGGCTGT
AGACAAATACTGGGACAGCTACAACCATCCCTTCAGACAGGATCAGAAGAACTTAGATCATTATATAATA
CAGTAGCAACCCTCTATTGTGTGCATCAAAGGATAGAGATAAAAGACACCAAGGAAGCTTTAGACAAGAT
AGAGGAAGAGCAAAACAAAAGTAAGACCACCGCACAGCAAGCGGCCGCTGATCTTCAGACCTGGAGGAGG
AGATATGAGGGACAATTGGAGAAGTGAATTATATAAATATAAAGTAGTAAAAATTGAACCATTAGGAGTA
GCACCCACCAAGGCAAAGAGAAGAGTGGTGCAGAGAGAAAAAAGAGCAGTGGGAATAGGAGCTTTGTTCC
TTGGGTTCTTGGGAGCAGCAGGAAGCACTATGGGCGCAGCGTCAATGACGCTGACGGTACAGGCCAGACA
ATTATTGTCTGGTATAGTGCAGCAGCAGAACAATTTGCTGAGGGCTATTGAGGCGCAACAGCATCTGTTG
CAACTCACAGTCTGGGGCATCAAGCAGCTCCAGGCAAGAATCCTGGCTGTGGAAAGATACCTAAAGGATC
AACAGCTCCTGGGGATTTGGGGTTGCTCTGGAAAACTCATTTGCACCACTGCTGTGCCTTGGAATGCTAG
TTGGAGTAATAAATCTCTGGAACAGATTTGGAATCACACGACCTGGATGGAGTGGGACAGAGAAATTAAC
AATTACACAAGCTTAATACACTCCTTAATTGAAGAATCGCAAAACCAGCAAGAAAAGAATGAACAAGAAT
TATTGGAATTAGATAAATGGGCAAGTTTGTGGAATTGGTTTAACATAACAAATTGGCTGTGGTATATAAA
ATTATTCATAATGATAGTAGGAGGCTTGGTAGGTTTAAGAATAGTTTTTGCTGTACTTTCTATAGTGAAT
AGAGTTAGGCAGGGATATTCACCATTATCGTTTCAGACCCACCTCCCAACCCCGAGGGGACCCAGAGAGG
GCCTATTTCCCATGATTCCTTCATATTTGCATATACGATACAAGGCTGTTAGAGAGATAATTAGAATTAA
TTTGACTGTAAACACAAAGATATTAGTACAAAATACGTGACGTAGAAAGTAATAATTTCTTGGGTAGTTT
GCAGTTTTAAAATTATGTTTTAAAATGGACTATCATATGCTTACCGTAACTTGAAAGTATTTCGATTTCT
TGGCTTTATATATCTTGTGGAAAGGACGAAACACCGTCCCGCAGGGCCACAAACGTGTTTTAGAGCTAGA
AATAGCAAGTTAAAATAAGGCTAGTCCGTTATCAACTTGAAAAAGTGGCACCGAGTCGGTGCTTTTTTAA
GCTTGGCGTAACTAGATCTTGAGACAAATGGCAGTATTCATCCACAATTTTAAAAGAAAAGGGGGGATTG
GGGGGTACAGTGCAGGGGAAAGAATAGTAGACATAATAGCAACAGACATACAAACTAAAGAATTACAAAA
ACAAATTACAAAAATTCAAAATTTTCGGGTTTATTACAGGGACAGCAGAGATCCACTTTGGCGCCGGCTC
GAGGGGG
