>Addgene plasmid #75582 | TNK2 gRNA (BRDN0001148153) | depositor partial sequence | sequence record 143042 | Target Sequence
TCCCGCAGGGCCACAAACGT
