>Addgene plasmid #75582 | TNK2 gRNA (BRDN0001148153) | addgene partial sequence | sequence record 184159 | hU6-F
AGAAAGTAATAATTTCTTGGGTAGTTTGCAGTTTTAAAATTATGTTTTAAAATGGACTATCATATGCTTA
CCGTAACTTGAAAGTATTTCGATTTCTTGGCTTTATATATCTTGTGGAAAGGACGAAACACCGTCCCGCA
GGGCCACAAACGTGTTTTAGAGCTAGAAATAGCAAGTTAAAATAAGGCTAGTCCGTTATCAACTTGAAAA
AGTGGCACCGAGTCGGTGCTTTTTTAAGCTTGGCGTAACTAGATCTTGAGACAAATGGCAGTATTCATCC
ACAATTTTAAAAGAAAAGGGGGGATTGGGGGGTACAGTGCAGGGGAAAGAATAGTAGACATAATAGCAAC
AGACATACAAACTAAAGAATTACAAAAACAAATTACAAAAATTCAAAATTTTCGGGTTTATTACAGGGAC
AGCAGAGATCCACTTTGGCGCCGGCTCGAGGGGGCCCGGGTGCAAAGATGGATAAAGTTTTAAACAGAGA
GGAATCTTTGCAGCTAATGGACCTTCTAGGTCTTGAAAGGAGTGGGAATTGGCTCCGGTGCCCGTCAGTG
GGCAGAGCGC
